>Addgene plasmid #91435 | pHH0103_FNBP1L-1/1 | addgene full sequence | sequence record 201854 | Addgene NGS Result
TTGACAATTAATCATCGGCTCGTATAATGTGTGGAATTGTGAGCGGATAACAATTTCACACAGGAAACAG
CCAGTCCGTTTAGGTGTTTTCACGAGCACTTCACCAACAAGGACCATAGATTATGAAAATCGAAGAACAC
CATCACCATCACCATTCCAGCGGTAAGCTTATGTCCCCTATACTAGGTTATTGGAAAATTAAGGGCCTTG
TGCAACCCACTCGACTTCTTTTGGAATATCTTGAAGAAAAATATGAAGAGCATTTGTATGAGCGCGATGA
AGGTGATAAATGGCGAAACAAAAAGTTTGAATTGGGTTTGGAGTTTCCCAATCTTCCTTATTATATTGAT
GGTGATGTTAAATTAACACAGTCTATGGCCATCATACGTTATATAGCTGACAAGCACAACATGTTGGGTG
GTTGTCCAAAAGAGCGTGCAGAGATTTCAATGCTTGAAGGAGCGGTTTTGGATATTAGATACGGTGTTTC
GAGAATTGCATATAGTAAAGACTTTGAAACTCTCAAAGTTGATTTTCTTAGCAAGCTACCTGAAATGCTG
AAAATGTTCGAAGATCGTTTATGTCATAAAACATATTTAAATGGTGATCATGTAACCCATCCTGACTTCA
TGTTGTATGACGCTCTTGATGTTGTTTTATACATGGACCCAATGTGCCTGGATGCGTTCCCAAAATTAGT
TTGTTTTAAAAAACGTATTGAAGCTATCCCACAAATTGATAAGTACTTGAAATCCAGCAAGTATATAGCA
TGGCCTTTGCAGGGCTGGCAAGCCACGTTTGGTGGTGGCGACCATCCTCCAAAATCGGATCTGGAAGTTC
TGTTCCAGGGGCCCCTGTCCAGCGGTCTGGTTCCGCGTGGTTCCGGTACCGCGGCCCAGCCGGCCATGGC
CCAGGGCGCGCTGGGTCATTGCAAAGCCATTTACCCGTTTGATGGTCATAATGAAGGTACGCTGGCCATG
AAAGAAGGTGAAGTCCTGTATATCATTGAAGAAGATAAAGGTGATGGTTGGACTCGTGCACGTCGTCAAA
ATGGTGAAGAAGGTTATGTTCCGACCTCCTACATTGATGTTACCCTGGCGGCCGCGGAAATCAGTTTAAC
ATAGGATTTCGGAAACCAGCCTTTCTGACCCTGAACTTCACCAAACCACCACATATCTTGTTGTTCCAGG
ACGGTAATGACATCGTTTTTGTTAAAGTTCAGATGGTTATCTTTTTTGGCACGCCATGGATACAATGCTT
GTGCTTGCAGCAGCGCGCCCTGGGCCATGGCCGCATA
[142 nt withheld, positions 1298-1439]
C
[98 nt withheld, positions 1441-1538]
AGTTTGTACTGGTGACGAAACTCAGTGTCTAGCTAGAGTGGC
[149 nt withheld, positions 1581-1729]
T
[41 nt withheld, positions 1731-1771]
T
[62 nt withheld, positions 1773-1834]
A
[35 nt withheld, positions 1836-1870]
CCTCCCTCAATCGGTTGAATGTCGCCCTTTTGTCTTTGGCGCTGGTAAACCATATGAA
[86 nt withheld, positions 1929-2014]
T
[54 nt withheld, positions 2016-2069]
CTAGCGCCGCCCTATACCTTGTCTGCCTCCCCGCGTTGCGTCGCGGTGCATGGAGCCGGGCCACCTCGAC
CTGAATGGAAGCCGGCGGCACCTCGCTAACGGATTCACCACTCCAAGAATTGGAGCCAATCAATTCTTGC
GGAGAACTGTGAATGCGCAAACCAACCCTTGGCAGAACATATCCATCGCGTCCGCCATCTCCAGCAGCCG
CACGCGGCGCATCTCGGGCAGCGTTGGGTCCTGGCCACGGGTGCGCATGATCGTGCTCCTGTCGTTGAGG
ACCCGGCTAGGCTGGCGGGGTTGCCTTACTGGTTAGCAGAATGAATCACCGATACGCGAGCGAACGTGAA
GCGACTGCTGCTGCAAAACGTCTGCGACCTGAGCAACAACATGAATGGTCTTCGGTTTCCGTGTTTCGTA
AAGTCTGGAAACGCGGAAGTCAGCGCCCTGCACCATTATGTTCCGGATCTGCATCGCAGGATGCTGCTGG
CTACCCTGTGGAACACCTACATCTGTATTAACGAAGCGCTGGCATTGACCCTGAGTGATTTTTCTCTGGT
CCCGCCGCATCCATACCGCCAGTTGTTTACCCTCACAACGTTCCAGTAACCGGGCATGTTCATCATCAGT
AACCCGTATCGTGAGCATCCTCTCTCGTTTCATCGGTATCATTACCCCCATGAACAGAAATCCCCCTTAC
ACGGAGGCATCAGTGACCAAACAGGAAAAAACCGCCCTTAACATGGCCCGCTTTATCAGAAGCCAGACAT
TAACGCTTCTGGAGAAACTCAACGAGCTGGACGCGGATGAACAGGCAGACATCTGTGAATCGCTTCACGA
CCACGCTGATGAGCTTTACCGCAGGATCCGCGAAATTGTAAGCGTTAATATTTTGTTAAAATTCGCGTTA
AATTTTTGTTAAATCAGCTCATTTTTTAACCAATAGGCCGAAATCGGCAAAATCCCTTATAAATCAAAAG
AATAGACCGAGATAGGGT
[37 nt withheld, positions 3068-3104]
AAAGAACGTGGACTCCAACGTCAAAGG
[49 nt withheld, positions 3132-3180]
T
[91 nt withheld, positions 3182-3272]
G
[124 nt withheld, positions 3274-3397]
CGCGGATCCTGCCTCGCGCGTTTCGGTGATGACGGTGAAAACCTCTGACACATGCAGCTCCCGGAGACGG
TCACAGCTTGTCTGTAAGCGGATGCCGGGAGCAGACAAGCCCGTCAGGGCGCGTCAGCGGGTGTTGGCGG
GTGTCGGGGCGCAGCCATGACCCAGTCACGTAGCGATAGCGGAGTGTATACTGGCTTAACTATGCGGCAT
CAGAGCAGATTGTACTGAGAGTGCACCATATGCGGTGTGAAATACCGCACAGATGCGTAAGGAGAAAATA
CCGCATCAGGCGCTCTTCCGCTTCCTCGCTCACTGACTCGCTGCGCTCGGTCGTTCGGCTGCGGCGAGCG
GTATCAGCTCACTCAAAGGCGGTAATACGGTTATCCACAGAATCAGGGGATAACGCAGGAAAGAACATGT
GAGCAAAAGGCCAGCAAAAGGCCAGGAACCGTAAAAAGGCCGCGTTGCTGGCGTTTTTCCATAGGCTCCG
CCCCCCTGACGAGCATCACAAAAATCGACGCTCAAGTCAGAGGTGGCGAAACCCGACAGGACTATAAAGA
TACCAGGGTTTCCCCCTGGAAGCTCCCTCGTGCGCTCTCCTGTTCCGACCCTGCCGCTTACCGGATACCT
GTCCGCCTTTCTCCCTTCGGGAAGCGTGGCGCTTTCTCATAGCTCACGCTGTAGGTATCTCAGTTCGGTG
TAGGTCGTTCGCTCCAAGCTGGGCTGTGTGCACGAACCCCCCGTTCAGCCCGACCGCTGCGCCTTATCCG
GTAACTATCGTCTTGAGTCCAACCCGGTAAGACACGACTTATCGCCACTGGCAGCAGCCACTGGTAACAG
GATTAGCAGAGCGAGGTATGTAGGCGGTGCTACAGAGTTCTTGAAGTGGTGGCCTAACTACGGCTACACT
AGAAGGACAGTATTTGGTATCTGCGCTCTGCTGAAGCCAGTTACCTTCGGAAAAAGAGTTGGTAGCTCTT
GATCCGGCAAACAAACCACCGCTGGTAGCGGTGGTTTTTTTGTTTGCAAGCAGCAGATTACGCGCAGAAA
AAAAGGATCTCAAGAAGATCCTTTGATCTTTTCTACGGGGTCTGACGCTCAGTGGAACGAAAACTCACGT
TAAGGGATTTTGGTCATGAGATTATCAAAAAGGATCTTCACCTAGATCCTTTTAAATTAAAAATGAAGTT
TTAAATCAATCTAAAGTATATATGAGTAAACTTGGTCTGACAGTTACCAATGCTTAATCAGTGAGGCACC
TATCTCAGCGATCTGTCTATTTCGTTCATCCATAGTTGCCTGACTCCCCGTCGTGTAGATAACTACGATA
CGGGAGGGCTTACCATCTGGCCCCAGTGCTGCAATGATACCGCGAGACCCACGCTCACCGGCTCCAGATT
TATCAGCAATAAACCAGCCAGCCGGAAGGGCCGAGCGCAGAAGTGGTCCTGCAACTTTATCCGCCTCCAT
CCAGTCTATTAATTGTTGCCGGGAAGCTAGAGTAAGTAGTTCGCCAGTTAATAGTTTGCGCAACGTTGTT
GCCATTGCTGCAGGCATCGTGGTGTCACGCTCGTCGTTTGGTATGGCTTCATTCAGCTCCGGTTCCCAAC
GATCAAGGCGAGTTACATGATCCCCCATATTGTGCAAAAAAGCGGTTAGCTCCTTCGGTCCTCCGATCGT
TGTCAGAAGTAAGTTGGCCGCAGTGTTATCACTCATGGTTATGGCAGCACTGCATAATTCTCTTACTGTC
ATGCCATCCGTAAGATGCTTTTCTGTGACTGGTGAGTACTCAACCAAGTCATTCTGAGAATAGTGTATGC
GGCGACCGAGTTGCTCTTGCCCGGCGTCAACACGGGATAATACCGCGCCACATAGCAGAACTTTAAAAGT
GCTCATCATTGGAAAACGTTCTTCGGGGCGAAAACTCTCAAGGATCTTACCGCTGTTGAGATCCAGTTCG
ATGTAACCCACTCGTGCACCCAACTGATCTTCAGCATCTTTTACTTTCACCAGCGTTTCTGGGTGAGCAA
AAACAGGAAGGCAAAATGCCGCAAAAAAGGGAATAAGGGCGACACGGAAATGTTGAATACTCATACTCTT
CCTTTTTCAATATTATTGAAGCATTTATCAGGGTTATTGTCTCATGAGCGGATACATATTTGAATGTATT
TAGAAAAATAAACAAATAGGGGTTCCGCGCACATTTCCCCGAAAAGTGCCACCTGACGTCTAAGAAACCA
TTATTATCATGACATTAACCTATAAAAATAGGCGTATCACGAGGCCCTTTCGTCTTCAAGAATTCCCGAC
ACCATCGAATGGTGCAAAACCTTTCGCGGTATGGCATGATAGCGCCCGGAAGAGAGTCAATTCAGGGTGG
TGAATGTGAAACCAGTAACGTTATACGATGTCGCAGAGTATGCCGGTGTCTCTTATCAGACCGTTTCCCG
CGTGGTGAACCAGGCCAGCCACGTTTCTGCGAAAACGCGGGAAAAAGTGGAAGCGGCGATGGCGGAGCTG
AATTACATTCCCAACCGCGTGGCACAACAACTGGCGGGCAAACAGTCGTTGCTGATTGGCGTTGCCACCT
CCAGTCTGGCCCTGCACGCGCCGTCGCAAATTGTCGCGGCGATTAAATCTCGCGCCGATCAACTGGGTGC
CAGCGTGGTGGTGTCGATGGTAGAACGAAGCGGCGTCGAAGCCTGTAAAGCGGCGGTGCACAATCTTCTC
GCGCAACGCGTCAGTGGGCTGATCATTAACTATCCGCTGGATGACCAGGATGCCATTGCTGTGGAAGCTG
CCTGCACTAATGTTCCGGCGTTATTTCTTGATGTCTCTGACCAGACACCCATCAACAGTATTATTTTCTC
CCATGAAGACGGTACGCGACTGGGCGTGGAGCATCTGGTCGCATTGGGTCACCAGCAAATCGCGCTGTTA
GCGGGCCCATTAAGTTCTGTCTCGGCGCGTCTGCGTCTGGCTGGCTGGCATAAATATCTCACTCGCAATC
AAATTCAGCCGATAGCGGAACGGGAAGGCGACTGGAGTGCCATGTCCGGTTTTCAACAAACCATGCAAAT
GCTGAATGAGGGCATCGTTCCCACTGCGATGCTGGTTGCCAACGATCAGATGGCGCTGGGCGCAATGCGC
GCCATTACCGAGTCCGGGCTGCGCGTTGGTGCGGATATCTCGGTAGTGGGATACGACGATACCGAAGACA
GCTCATGTTATATCCCGCCGTTAACCACCATCAAACAGGATTTTCGCCTGCTGGGGCAAACCAGCGTGGA
CCGCTTGCTGCAACTCTCTCAGGGCCAGGCGGTGAAGGGCAATCAGCTGTTGCCCGTCTCACTGGTGAAA
AGAAAAACCACCCTGGCGCCCAATACGCAAACCGCCTCTCCCCGCGCGTTGGCCGATTCATTAATGCAGC
TGGCACGACAGGTTTCCCGACTGGAAAGCGGGCAGTGAGCGCAACGCAATTAATGTAAGTTAGCTCACTC
ATTAGGCACAATTCTCATGTTTGACAGCTTATCATCGACTGCACGGTGCACCAATGCTTCTGGCGTCAGG
CAGCCATCGGAAGCTGTGGTATGGCTGTGCAGGTCGTAAATCACTGCATAATTCGTGTCGCTCAAGGCGC
ACTCCCGTTCTGGATAATGTTTTTTGCGCCGACATCATAACGGTTCTGGCAAATATTCTGAAATGAGCTG
Features (pLannotate 1.2.2; 22 found; start..end, strand, type, name):
      1..29      +  promoter       tac promoter: strong E. coli promoter; hybrid between the trp and lac UV5 promoters
     37..53      +  protein_bind   lac operator: The lac repressor binds to the lac operator to inhibit transcription in E. coli. This inhibition can be relieved by adding lactose or isopropyl-β-D-thiogalactopyranoside (IPTG). lac repressor encoded by lacI
    138..155     +  CDS            6xHis: 6xHis affinity tag
    171..824     +  CDS            GST26_SCHJA: Experimental evidence at protein level: Swiss-Prot protein existence level 1. GST isoenzymes appear to play a central role in the parasite detoxification system. Other functions are also suspected including a role in increasing the solubility of haematin in the parasite gut. From Schistosoma japonicum (Blood fluke).
    918..1097    +  CDS            fnbp1l (fragment): FBP1L_XENTR - Also known as toca1. Experimental evidence at protein level: Swiss-Prot protein existence level 1. Required to coordinate membrane tubulation with reorganization of the actin cytoskeleton during endocytosis. Promotes cdc42-induced actin polymerization by activating the wasl-waspip complex, the predominant form of wasl/n-wasp in cells. Essential for autophagy of intracellular bacterial pathogens (By similarity). From Xenopus tropicalis (Western clawed frog) (Silurana tropicalis).
   1082..1270    -  CDS            ITSN1 (fragment): ITSN1_HUMAN - Also known as ITSN From Homo sapiens (Human).
   1302..1349    +  terminator     fd terminator (sequence withheld): central terminator from bacteriophage fd (Otsuka and Kunisawa, 1982)
   1354..1566    +  CDS            M13 gene III (fragment) (sequence partly withheld): pIII; III; minor coat protein
   1581..2051    +  CDS            M13 gene III (fragment) (sequence partly withheld): pIII; III; minor coat protein
   2073..2143    +  CDS            TcR (fragment): tetracycline efflux protein; tet; confers resistance to tetracycline
   2385..2765    -  CDS            YPB1_ECOLX: Protein predicted: Swiss-Prot protein existence level 4. From Escherichia coli.
   2782..2933    +  CDS            rop (fragment): Rop protein, which maintains plasmids at low copy number; rop
   2969..3397    -  rep_origin     f1 ori (sequence partly withheld): f1 bacteriophage origin of replication; arrow indicates direction of (+) strand synthesis
   3406..3445    +  CDS            rop (fragment): Rop protein, which maintains plasmids at low copy number; rop
   3547..3687    +  misc_feature   bom: basis of mobility region from pBR322
   3873..4460    -  rep_origin     ori: high-copy-number ColE1/pMB1/pBR322/pUC origin of replication
   4634..5491    -  CDS            bla: BLAT_ECOLX - Experimental evidence at protein level: Swiss-Prot protein existence level 1. TEM-type are the most prevalent beta-lactamases in enterobacteria; they hydrolyze the beta-lactam bond in susceptible beta-lactam antibiotics, thus conferring resistance to penicillins and cephalosporins. TEM-3 and TEM-4 are capable of hydrolyzing cefotaxime and ceftazidime. TEM-5 is capable of hydrolyzing ceftazidime. TEM-6 is capable of hydrolyzing ceftazidime and aztreonam. TEM-8/CAZ-2, TEM- 16/CAZ-7 and TEM-24/CAZ-6 are markedly active against ceftazidime. IRT- 4 shows resistance to beta-lactamase in
   5492..5596    -  promoter       AmpR promoter: bla
   5705..5782    +  promoter       lacIq promoter: lacI (mutant); In the lacIq allele, a single base change in the promoter boosts expression of the lacI gene about 10-fold.
   5783..6865    +  CDS            lacI: lac repressor; lacI; The lac repressor binds to the lac operator to inhibit transcription in E. coli. This inhibition can be relieved by adding lactose or isopropyl-β-D-thiogalactopyranoside (IPTG).
   6878..6899    +  protein_bind   CAP binding site: CAP binding activates transcription in the presence of cAMP. E. coli catabolite activator protein
   6918..6935    +  promoter       tet promoter (fragment): E. coli promoter for tetracycline efflux protein gene
