[The description below was written by a language model from this plasmid's Addgene catalogue record and pLannotate feature annotations shown in this document.]
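Description:
pHH0103_FNBP1L-1/1 is a bacterial expression plasmid built on the pHH0103 backbone for producing and purifying a human SH3 domain from FNBP1L (also known as TOCA1 or C1orf39). "1/1" presumably marks this as the protein's only SH3 domain, though the record does not explain the name. The 227 bp insert was cloned between SfiI and NotI sites downstream of a 6xHis tag and Schistosoma japonicum glutathione S-transferase, so the domain is expected to be made as a His-GST fusion that can be captured on either nickel or glutathione resin. Transcription is driven by the strong hybrid tac promoter, controlled by a lac operator. A plasmid-borne lacI gene under the lacIq promoter supplies repressor, so expression is held off until IPTG is added.

The automated annotation matched the insert to the Xenopus tropicalis fnbp1l orthologue, which most likely reflects sequence conservation rather than a non-human origin, since the catalogue lists the species as human. A reverse-strand hit to human ITSN1 partly overlaps the end of the insert; the record does not explain it, and it may be leftover sequence from the vector series or an annotation artefact. Downstream lie an fd terminator and fragments of M13 gene III, which, together with the f1 origin, suggest that the backbone derives from a phage-display phagemid. These remnants are not expected to be part of the expressed fusion. The plasmid replicates from a ColE1/pBR322-type origin with a bom region and fragmented rop sequence, is listed as low copy, and is selected with ampicillin through the bla gene. It belongs to a collection used for a family-wide analysis of human SH3 domain binding specificities.
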