Addgene plasmid #91435: pHH0103_FNBP1L-1/1
Purpose: Protein expression and purification of human SH3 domain construct FNBP1L-1/1
Depositing lab: Sachdev Sidhu. Depositing organization: University of Toronto. Publication: Comprehensive Analysis of the Human SH3 Domain Family Reveals a Wide Variety of Non-canonical Specificities. Teyra J, Huang H, Jain S, Guan X, Dong A, Liu Y, Tempel W, Min J, Tong Y, Kim PM, Bader GD, Sidhu SS. Structure. 2017 Oct 3;25(10):1598-1610.e3. doi: 10.1016/j.str.2017.07.017. Epub 2017 Sep 7. PubMed 28890361.
Backbone
  Vector backbone: pHH0103
  Vector type: Bacterial Expression
Growth in bacteria
  Bacterial resistance: Ampicillin, 100 μg/mL
  Growth temperature: 37°C
  Growth strain: DH5alpha
  Copy number: Low Copy
Gene/Insert
  Gene/Insert name: FNBP1L-1/1
  Species: H. sapiens (human)
  Insert size (bp): 227
  Entrez Gene: FNBP1L (a.k.a. C1orf39, TOCA1)
  Cloning method: Restriction Enzyme; 5′ cloning site Sfi1 (unknown if destroyed); 3′ cloning site Not1 (unknown if destroyed)
Terms and licenses: Academic/Nonprofit Terms; Industry Terms: Not Available to Industry
How to cite: pHH0103_FNBP1L-1/1 was a gift from Sachdev Sidhu (Addgene plasmid # 91435 ; http://n2t.net/addgene:91435 ; RRID:Addgene_91435)
