>Addgene plasmid #91435 | pHH0103_FNBP1L-1/1 | depositor partial sequence | sequence record 175923 | insert sequence
GGTACCGAATTCGGATCCGCGCGCTGGGTCATTGCAAAGCCATTTACCCGTTTGATGGTCATAATGAAGG
TACGCTGGCCATGAAAGAAGGTGAAGTCCTGTATATCATTGAAGAAGATAAAGGTGATGGTTGGACTCGT
GCACGTCGTCAAAATGGTGAAGAAGGTTATGTTCCGACCTCCTACATTGATGTTACCCTGGCGGCCGCTA
GCTAAGTCGACGAGCTC
